>Addgene plasmid #135352 | S1 1029 CP APOBEC3 no UGI | addgene full sequence | sequence record 269050 | Addgene NGS Result
AAGAAATATAGCATCGGTCTGGCGATTGGCACCAACAGCGTGGGTTGGGCTGTGATCACCGATGAGTACA
AGGTGCCGAGCAAGAAGTTCAAGGTGCTGGGCAACACCGACCGCCACAGCATCAAGAAAAACCTGATTGG
TGCCCTGCTGTTTGATAGCGGTGAAACCGCCGAGGCCACCCGTCTGAAGCGCACCGCCCGTCGCCGTTAC
ACCCGTCGTAAAAACCGTATCTGCTACCTGCAAGAGATTTTCAGCAACGAAATGGCCAAAGTGGACGATA
GCTTCTTTCACCGCCTGGAGGAGAGCTTCCTGGTGGAGGAAGACAAGAAACACGAGCGTCACCCGATCTT
TGGCAACATTGTGGATGAGGTGGCTTACCACGAAAAGTATCCGACCATCTACCACCTGCGTAAGAAACTG
GTGGATAGCACCGACAAGGCCGATCTGCGCCTGATCTATCTGGCTCTGGCCCACATGATCAAGTTCCGTG
GTCACTTTCTGATCGAGGGCGACCTGAACCCGGATAACAGCGATGTGGACAAGCTGTTCATCCAGCTGGT
GCAGACCTACAACCAGCTGTTTGAGGAAAACCCGATTAACGCCAGCGGTGTGGACGCGAAGGCTATCCTG
AGCGCGCGTCTGAGCAAAAGCCGCCGTCTGGAGAACCTGATCGCGCAGCTGCCGGGTGAAAAGAAAAACG
GTCTGTTTGGCAACCTGATTGCTCTGAGCCTGGGCCTGACCCCGAACTTCAAAAGCAACTTTGACCTGGC
GGAGGATGCTAAGCTGCAACTGAGCAAGGATACCTATGACGATGACCTGGACAACCTGCTGGCGCAGATC
GGCGACCAGTACGCTGATCTGTTCCTGGCTGCCAAGAACCTGAGCGATGCGATCCTGCTGAGCGACATTC
TGCGTGTGAACACCGAGATTACCAAGGCCCCGCTGAGCGCGAGCATGATCAAACGCTATGATGAACACCA
CCAGGACCTGACCCTGCTGAAAGCTCTGGTGCGTCAGCAGCTGCCGGAGAAGTACAAAGAAATCTTCTTT
GACCAGAGCAAGAACGGTTACGCCGGCTATATTGATGGCGGTGCGAGCCAGGAGGAGTTCTACAAGTTTA
TCAAACCGATTCTGGAGAAAATGGACGGCACCGAGGAACTGCTGGTGAAGCTGAACCGTGAAGATCTGCT
GCGTAAACAGCGCACCTTCGACAACGGTAGCATCCCGCACCAGATTCACCTGGGTGAGCTGCACGCCATC
CTGCGCCGTCAGGAAGATTTCTACCCGTTTCTGAAGGACAACCGTGAGAAGATCGAAAAAATTCTGACCT
TCCGCATTCCGTACTATGTGGGTCCGCTGGCTCGTGGCAACAGCCGCTTTGCCTGGATGACCCGCAAGAG
CGAGGAAACCATCACCCCGTGGAACTTCGAGGAAGTGGTGGACAAAGGCGCCAGCGCGCAGAGCTTCATT
GAGCGTATGACCAACTTTGATAAGAACCTGCCGAACGAAAAAGTGCTGCCGAAGCACAGCCTGCTGTACG
AGTATTTCACCGTGTACAACGAACTGACCAAGGTGAAATATGTGACCGAGGGTATGCGCAAGCCGGCCTT
CCTGAGCGGCGAACAGAAGAAAGCGATCGTGGACCTGCTGTTTAAAACCAACCGTAAGGTGACCGTGAAG
CAGCTGAAAGAGGATTATTTCAAGAAAATTGAATGCTTTGACAGCGTGGAGATCAGCGGTGTGGAAGATC
GTTTTAACGCGAGCCTGGGCACCTACCACGACCTGCTGAAAATCATTAAGGATAAAGACTTCCTGGATAA
CGAGGAAAACGAGGACATCCTGGAAGATATTGTGCTGACCCTGACCCTGTTTGAGGACCGTGAAATGATC
GAGGAACGCCTGAAGACCTATGCCCACCTGTTCGATGACAAAGTGATGAAACAGCTGAAGCGCCGTCGCT
ACACCGGTTGGGGCCGTCTGAGCCGCAAACTGATCAACGGTATTCGCGATAAACAGAGCGGCAAGACCAT
CCTGGATTTTCTGAAGAGCGACGGTTTCGCGAACCGTAACTTTATGCAGCTGATTCACGATGACAGCCTG
ACCTTCAAAGAGGACATCCAGAAGGCGCAGGTGAGCGGTCAGGGCGATAGCCTGCACGAACATATTGCTA
ACCTGGCCGGTAGCCCGGCCATCAAGAAGGGCATCCTGCAAACCGTGAAGGTGGTGGACGAGCTGGTGAA
AGTGATGGGTCGTCACAAGCCGGAAAACATCGTGATTGAGATGGCCCGCGAAAACCAGACCACCCAGAAA
GGCCAGAAGAACAGCCGTGAGCGCATGAAGCGTATCGAGGAAGGCATCAAGGAACTGGGCAGCCAGATCC
TGAAGGAGCACCCGGTGGAAAACACCCAGCTGCAAAACGAGAAACTGTACCTGTACTACCTGCAAAACGG
TCGTGACATGTATGTGGATCAGGAACTGGACATTAACCGCCTGAGCGATTATGACGTGGATGCGATCGTG
CCGCAGAGCTTCCTGAAGGATGACAGCATTGACAACAAAGTGCTGACCCGTAGCGATAAAAACCGCGGCA
AGAGCGACAACGTGCCGAGCGAGGAAGTGGTGAAGAAAATGAAAAACTACTGGCGTCAGCTGCTGAACGC
CAAACTGATCACCCAGCGTAAGTTTGACAACCTGACCAAAGCTGAGCGCGGCGGTCTGAGCGAACTGGAT
AAAGCCGGTTTCATTAAGCGTCAGCTGGTGGAAACCCGCCAGATCACCAAGCACGTGGCGCAGATTCTGG
ACAGCCGCATGAACACCAAGTATGACGAGAACGATAAACTGATCCGTGAAGTGAAAGTGATCACCCTGAA
GAGCAAACTGGTGAGCGATTTTCGTAAAGACTTCCAGTTTTACAAGGTGCGCGAGATCAACAACTACCAC
CACGCTCACGACGCCTATCTGAACGCGGTGGTGGGCACCGCCCTGATCAAGAAGTACCCGAAGCTGGAGA
GCGAGTTCGTGTACGGCGACTACAAGGTGTATGATGTGCGTAAGATGATCGCCAAAAGCGAGCAGGAAAT
TGGCGGCGGCGATAGCGGTGGTAGCAAGCGTCCGGCGGCTACCAAGAAAGCGGGCCAGGCTAAGAAAAAG
AAAGACTACAAAGATGACGATGACAAGGGTAGCGGCGCTACCAACTTCAGCCTGCTGAAGCAGGCGGGCG
ACGTGGAGGAAAATCCGGGCCCGATGGCTAAACCGCTGAGCCAGGAGGAAAGCACCCTGATCGAGCGCGC
TACCGCCACCATTAACAGCATCCCGATTAGCGAAGACTATAGCGTGGCCAGCGCCGCGCTGAGCAGCGAT
GGTCGTATTTTCACCGGCGTGAACGTGTACCACTTTACCGGTGGCCCGTGCGCCGAGCTGGTGGTGCTGG
GCACCGCCGCCGCCGCCGCCGCCGGCAACCTGACCTGCATCGTGGCGATTGGTAACGAAAATCGTGGCAT
CCTGAGCCCGTGCGGCCGTTGCCGCCAGGTGCTGCTGGACCTGCATCCGGGCATCAAGGCGATTGTGAAG
GATAGCGACGGCCAACCGACCGCCGTGGGTATTCGTGAACTGCTGCCATCCGGCTATGTTTGGGAGGGCT
AAGGATCCACTAGTCCAGTGTGGTGGAATTCTGCAGATATCCAGCACAGTGGCGGCCGCTCGAGTCTAGA
GGGCCCGTTTAAACCCGCTGATCAGCCTCGACTGTGCCTTCTAGTTGCCAGCCATCTGTTGTTTGCCCCT
CCCCCGTGCCTTCCTTGACCCTGGAAGGTGCCACTCCCACTGTCCTTTCCTAATAAAATGAGGAAATTGC
ATCGCATTGTCTGAGTAGGTGTCATTCTATTCTGGGGGGTGGGGTGGGGCAGGACAGCAAGGGGGAGGAT
TGGGAAGACAATAGCAGGCATGCTGGGGATGCGGTGGGCTCTATGGCTTCTGAGGCGGAAAGAACCAGCT
GGGGCTCTAGGGGGTATCCCC
[124 nt withheld, positions 4012-4135]
C
[91 nt withheld, positions 4137-4227]
A
[49 nt withheld, positions 4229-4277]
CCTTTGACGTTGGAGTCCACGTTCTTT
[37 nt withheld, positions 4305-4341]
ACCCTATCTCGGTCTATTCTTTTGATTTATAAGGGATTTTGCCGATTTCGGCCTATTGGTTAAAAAATGA
GCTGATTTAACAAAAATTTAACGCGAATTAATTCTGTGGAATGTGTGTCAGTTAGGGTGTGGAAAGTCCC
CAGGCTCCCCAGCAGGCAGAAGTATGCAAAGCATGCATCTCAATTAGTCAGCAACCAGGTGTGGAAAGTC
CCCAGGCTCCCCAGCAGGCAGAAGTATGCAAAGCATGCATCTCAATTAGTCAGCAACCATAGTCCCGCCC
CTAACTCCGCCCATCCCGCCCCTAACTCCGCCCAGTTCCGCCCATTCTCCGCCCCATGGCTGACTAATTT
TTTTTATTTATGCAGAGGCCGAGGCCGCCTCTGCCTCTGAGCTATTCCAGAAGTAGTGAGGAGGCTTTTT
TGGAGGCCTAGGCTTTTGCAAAAAGCTCCCGGGAGCTTGTATATCCATTTTCGGATCTGATCAAGAGACA
GGATGAGGATCGTTTCGCATGATTGAACAAGATGGATTGCACGCAGGTTCTCCGGCCGCTTGGGTGGAGA
GGCTATTCGGCTATGACTGGGCACAACAGACAATCGGCTGCTCTGATGCCGCCGTGTTCCGGCTGTCAGC
GCAGGGGCGCCCGGTTCTTTTTGTCAAGACCGACCTGTCCGGTGCCCTGAATGAACTGCAGGACGAGGCA
GCGCGGCTATCGTGGCTGGCCACGACGGGCGTTCCTTGCGCAGCTGTGCTCGACGTTGTCACTGAAGCGG
GAAGGGACTGGCTGCTATTGGGCGAAGTGCCGGGGCAGGATCTCCTGTCATCTCACCTTGCTCCTGCCGA
GAAAGTATCCATCATGGCTGATGCAATGCGGCGGCTGCATACGCTTGATCCGGCTACCTGCCCATTCGAC
CACCAAGCGAAACATCGCATCGAGCGAGCACGTACTCGGATGGAAGCCGGTCTTGTCGATCAGGATGATC
TGGACGAAGAGCATCAGGGGCTCGCGCCAGCCGAACTGTTCGCCAGGCTCAAGGCGCGCATGCCCGACGG
CGAGGATCTCGTCGTGACCCATGGCGATGCCTGCTTGCCGAATATCATGGTGGAAAATGGCCGCTTTTCT
GGATTCATCGACTGTGGCCGGCTGGGTGTGGCGGACCGCTATCAGGACATAGCGTTGGCTACCCGTGATA
TTGCTGAAGAGCTTGGCGGCGAATGGGCTGACCGCTTCCTCGTGCTTTACGGTATCGCCGCTCCCGATTC
GCAGCGCATCGCCTTCTATCGCCTTCTTGACGAGTTCTTCTGAGCGGGACTCTGGGGTTCGAAATGACCG
ACCAAGCGACGCCCAACCTGCCATCACGAGATTTCGATTCCACCGCCGCCTTCTATGAAAGGTTGGGCTT
CGGAATCGTTTTCCGGGACGCCGGCTGGATGATCCTCCAGCGCGGGGATCTCATGCTGGAGTTCTTCGCC
CACCCCAACTTGTTTATTGCAGCTTATAATGGTTACAAATAAAGCAATAGCATCACAAATTTCACAAATA
AAGCATTTTTTTCACTGCATTCTAGTTGTGGTTTGTCCAAACTCATCAATGTATCTTATCATGTCTGTAT
ACCGTCGACCTCTAGCTAGAGCTTGGCGTAATCATGGTCATAGCTGTTTCCTGTGTGAAATTGTTATCCG
CTCACAATTCCACACAACATACGAGCCGGAAGCATAAAGTGTAAAGCCTGGGGTGCCTAATGAGTGAGCT
AACTCACATTAATTGCGTTGCGCTCACTGCCCGCTTTCCAGTCGGGAAACCTGTCGTGCCAGCTGCATTA
ATGAATCGGCCAACGCGCGGGGAGAGGCGGTTTGCGTATTGGGCGCTCTTCCGCTTCCTCGCTCACTGAC
TCGCTGCGCTCGGTCGTTCGGCTGCGGCGAGCGGTATCAGCTCACTCAAAGGCGGTAATACGGTTATCCA
CAGAATCAGGGGATAACGCAGGAAAGAACATGTGAGCAAAAGGCCAGCAAAAGGCCAGGAACCGTAAAAA
GGCCGCGTTGCTGGCGTTTTTCCATAGGCTCCGCCCCCCTGACGAGCATCACAAAAATCGACGCTCAAGT
CAGAGGTGGCGAAACCCGACAGGACTATAAAGATACCAGGCGTTTCCCCCTGGAAGCTCCCTCGTGCGCT
CTCCTGTTCCGACCCTGCCGCTTACCGGATACCTGTCCGCCTTTCTCCCTTCGGGAAGCGTGGCGCTTTC
TCATAGCTCACGCTGTAGGTATCTCAGTTCGGTGTAGGTCGTTCGCTCCAAGCTGGGCTGTGTGCACGAA
CCCCCCGTTCAGCCCGACCGCTGCGCCTTATCCGGTAACTATCGTCTTGAGTCCAACCCGGTAAGACACG
ACTTATCGCCACTGGCAGCAGCCACTGGTAACAGGATTAGCAGAGCGAGGTATGTAGGCGGTGCTACAGA
GTTCTTGAAGTGGTGGCCTAACTACGGCTACACTAGAAGAACAGTATTTGGTATCTGCGCTCTGCTGAAG
CCAGTTACCTTCGGAAAAAGAGTTGGTAGCTCTTGATCCGGCAAACAAACCACCGCTGGTAGCGGTGGTT
TTTTTGTTTGCAAGCAGCAGATTACGCGCAGAAAAAAAGGATCTCAAGAAGATCCTTTGATCTTTTCTAC
GGGGTCTGACGCTCAGTGGAACGAAAACTCACGTTAAGGGATTTTGGTCATGAGATTATCAAAAAGGATC
TTCACCTAGATCCTTTTAAATTAAAAATGAAGTTTTAAATCAATCTAAAGTATATATGAGTAAACTTGGT
CTGACAGTTACCAATGCTTAATCAGTGAGGCACCTATCTCAGCGATCTGTCTATTTCGTTCATCCATAGT
TGCCTGACTCCCCGTCGTGTAGATAACTACGATACGGGAGGGCTTACCATCTGGCCCCAGTGCTGCAATG
ATACCGCGAGACCCACGCTCACCGGCTCCAGATTTATCAGCAATAAACCAGCCAGCCGGAAGGGCCGAGC
GCAGAAGTGGTCCTGCAACTTTATCCGCCTCCATCCAGTCTATTAATTGTTGCCGGGAAGCTAGAGTAAG
TAGTTCGCCAGTTAATAGTTTGCGCAACGTTGTTGCCATTGCTACAGGCATCGTGGTGTCACGCTCGTCG
TTTGGTATGGCTTCATTCAGCTCCGGTTCCCAACGATCAAGGCGAGTTACATGATCCCCCATGTTGTGCA
AAAAAGCGGTTAGCTCCTTCGGTCCTCCGATCGTTGTCAGAAGTAAGTTGGCCGCAGTGTTATCACTCAT
GGTTATGGCAGCACTGCATAATTCTCTTACTGTCATGCCATCCGTAAGATGCTTTTCTGTGACTGGTGAG
TACTCAACCAAGTCATTCTGAGAATAGTGTATGCGGCGACCGAGTTGCTCTTGCCCGGCGTCAATACGGG
ATAATACCGCGCCACATAGCAGAACTTTAAAAGTGCTCATCATTGGAAAACGTTCTTCGGGGCGAAAACT
CTCAAGGATCTTACCGCTGTTGAGATCCAGTTCGATGTAACCCACTCGTGCACCCAACTGATCTTCAGCA
TCTTTTACTTTCACCAGCGTTTCTGGGTGAGCAAAAACAGGAAGGCAAAATGCCGCAAAAAAGGGAATAA
GGGCGACACGGAAATGTTGAATACTCATACTCTTCCTTTTTCAATATTATTGAAGCATTTATCAGGGTTA
TTGTCTCATGAGCGGATACATATTTGAATGTATTTAGAAAAATAAACAAATAGGGGTTCCGCGCACATTT
CCCCGAAAAGTGCCACCTGACGTCGACGGATCGGGAGATCTCCCGATCCCCTATGGTGCACTCTCAGTAC
AATCTGCTCTGATGCCGCATAGTTAAGCCAGTATCTGCTCCCTGCTTGTGTGTTGGAGGTCGCTGAGTAG
TGCGCGAGCAAAATTTAAGCTACAACAAGGCAAGGCTTGACCGACAATTGCATGAAGAATCTGCTTAGGG
TTAGGCGTTTTGCGCTGCTTCGCGATGTACGGGCCAGATATACGCGTTGACATTGATTATTGACTAGTTA
TTAATAGTAATCAATTACGGGGTCATTAGTTCATAGCCCATATATGGAGTTCCGCGTTACATAACTTACG
GTAAATGGCCCGCCTGGCTGACCGCCCAACGACCCCCGCCCATTGACGTCAATAATGACGTATGTTCCCA
TAGTAACGCCAATAGGGACTTTCCATTGACGTCAATGGGTGGAGTATTTACGGTAAACTGCCCACTTGGC
AGTACATCAAGTGTATCATATGCCAAGTACGCCCCCTATTGACGTCAATGACGGTAAATGGCCCGCCTGG
CATTATGCCCAGTACATGACCTTATGGGACTTTCCTACTTGGCAGTACATCTACGTATTAGTCATCGCTA
TTACCATGGTGATGCGGTTTTGGCAGTACATCAATGGGCGTGGATAGCGGTTTGACTCACGGGGATTTCC
AAGTCTCCACCCCATTGACGTCAATGGGAGTTTGTTTTGGCACCAAAATCAACGGGACTTTCCAAAATGT
CGTAACAACTCCGCCCCATTGACGCAAATGGGCGGTAGGCGTGTACGGTGGGAGGTCTATATAAGCAGAG
CTCTCTGGCTAACTAGAGAACCCACTGCTTACTGGCTTATCGAAATTAATACGACTCACTATAGGGAGAC
CCAAGCTGGCTAGCGTTTAAACTTAAGCTTGGTACCGCCACCATGAGCTCAGAGACTGGCCCAGTGGCTG
TGGACCCCACATTGAGACGGCGGATCGAGCCCCATGAGTTTGAGGTATTCTTCGATCCGAGAGAGCTCCG
CAAGGAGACCTGCCTGCTTTACGAAATTAATTGGGGGGGCCGGCACTCCATTTGGCGACATACATCACAG
AACACTAACAAGCACGTCGAAGTCAACTTCATCGAGAAGTTCACGACAGAAAGATATTTCTGTCCGAACA
CAAGGTGCAGCATTACCTGGTTTCTCAGCTGGAGCCCATGCGGCGAATGTAGTAGGGCCATCACTGAATT
CCTGTCAAGGTATCCCCACGTCACTCTGTTTATTTACATCGCAAGGCTGTACCACCACGCTGACCCCCGC
AATCGACAAGGCCTGCGGGATTTGATCTCTTCAGGTGTGACTATCCAAATTATGACTGAGCAGGAGTCAG
GATACTGCTGGAGAAACTTTGTGAATTATAGCCCGAGTAATGAAGCCCACTGGCCTAGGTATCCCCATCT
GTGGGTACGACTGTACGTTCTTGAACTGTACTGCATCATACTGGGCCTGCCTCCTTGTCTCAACATTCTG
AGAAGGAAGCAGCCACAGCTGACATTCTTTACCATCGCTCTTCAGTCTTGTCATTACCAGCGACTGCCCC
CACACATTCTCTGGGCCACCGGGTTGAAACCGAAGAAAAAGCGTAAAGTGGGTAGCAGCGGCAGCCCGAA
AAAGAAACGCAAAGTGGGTAGCGACGCTCTGGATGACTTCGACCTGGATATGCTGGGCAGCGACGCCCTG
GATGACTTTGGCGGTGGCAGCATAGGCAAGGCAACCGCTAAGTATTTTTTTTACAGCAACATCATGAACT
TCTTTAAGACCGAGATTACCCTGGCCAACGGTGAAATCCGTAAACGCCCGCTGATTGAAACCAACGGTGA
AACCGGCGAAATCGTGTGGGACAAGGGCCGTGATTTTGCGACCGTGCGCAAAGTGCTGTCCATGCCGCAG
GTGAACATTGTGAAGAAAACCGAGGTGCAGACCGGCGGTTTCAGCAAGGAAAGCATTCTGCCGAAACGTA
ACAGCGACAAGCTGATCGCCCGCAAGAAAGATTGGGACCCGAAGAAATACGGCGGTTTCGATAGCCCGAC
CGTGGCTTATAGCGTGCTGGTGGTGGCCAAAGTGGAGAAGGGTAAAAGCAAGAAACTGAAGAGCGTGAAA
GAACTGCTGGGCATCACCATTATGGAGCGTAGCAGCTTCGAAAAGAACCCGATCGACTTTCTGGAGGCGA
AGGGTTACAAGGAAGTGAAGAAAGATCTGATCATTAAGCTGCCGAAATACAGCCTGTTTGAGCTGGAAAA
TGGTCGTAAACGTATGCTGGCCAGCGCCGGCGAGCTGCAAAAGGGCAACGAACTGGCGCTGCCGAGCAAA
TATGTGAACTTCCTGTACCTGGCCAGCCACTATGAGAAGCTGAAAGGTAGCCCGGAGGACAACGAACAGA
AGCAGCTGTTTGTGGAGCAGCACAAACACTATCTGGATGAGATCATTGAACAGATCAGCGAGTTCAGCAA
GCGTGTGATTCTGGCGGACGCTAACCTGGATAAAGTGCTGAGCGCCTACAACAAACACCGTGACAAGCCG
ATCCGCGAGCAGGCGGAAAACATCATTCACCTGTTCACCCTGACCAACCTGGGTGCGCCGGCCGCGTTCA
AGTACTTTGACACCACCATTGATCGTAAACGCTATACCAGCACCAAGGAGGTGCTGGATGCTACCCTGAT
CCACCAGAGCATTACCGGCCTGTACGAAACCCGTATTGATCTGAGCCAGCTGGGCGGTGACGGCGGTAGC
GGCGGTAGCGGCGGTAGCGGCGGTAGCGGCGGTAGCGGCGGTAGCGGCGGTGAC
Features (pLannotate 1.2.2; 25 found; start..end, strand, type, name):
   3154..3177    +  CDS            3xFLAG (fragment): three tandem FLAG® epitope tags, followed by an enterokinase cleavage site
   3220..3242    +  CDS            T2A (fragment): 2A peptide from Thosea asigna virus capsid protein Eukaryotic ribosomes fail to insert a peptide bond between the Gly and Pro residues, yielding separate polypeptides.
   3253..3639    +  CDS            bsd: BSD_ASPTE - Experimental evidence at protein level: Swiss-Prot protein existence level 1. Catalyzes the deamination of the cytosine moiety of the antibiotics blasticidin S, cytomycin and acetylblasticidin S. From Aspergillus terreus.
   3742..3966    +  polyA_signal   bGH poly(A) signal: bovine growth hormone polyadenylation signal
   3970..3991    +  promoter       SV40 promoter (fragment): SV40 enhancer and early promoter
   4012..4440    +  rep_origin     f1 ori (sequence partly withheld): f1 bacteriophage origin of replication; arrow indicates direction of (+) strand synthesis
   4454..4783    +  promoter       SV40 promoter: SV40 enhancer and early promoter
   4850..5641    +  CDS            neo: KKA2_KLEPN - Also known as kan, nptII. Experimental evidence at protein level: Swiss-Prot protein existence level 1. Resistance to kanamycin, neomycin, paromomycin, ribostamycin, butirosin and gentamicin B. From Klebsiella pneumoniae.
   5665..5823    +  CDS            ble (fragment): BLE_KLEPN - Experimental evidence at protein level: Swiss-Prot protein existence level 1. Binding protein with a strong affinity to the bleomycin family of antibiotics. Binds to CL990; an antimitotic-antibiotic compound. From Klebsiella pneumoniae.
   5818..5939    +  polyA_signal   SV40 poly(A) signal: SV40 polyadenylation signal
   6010..6032    -  protein_bind   lac operator (fragment): The lac repressor binds to the lac operator to inhibit transcription in E. coli. This inhibition can be relieved by adding lactose or isopropyl-β-D-thiogalactopyranoside (IPTG). lac repressor encoded by lacI
   6036..6066    -  promoter       lac promoter: promoter for the E. coli lac operon
   6081..6102    -  protein_bind   CAP binding site: CAP binding activates transcription in the presence of cAMP. E. coli catabolite activator protein
   6115..6207    -  CDS            lacI (fragment): lac repressor; lacI; The lac repressor binds to the lac operator to inhibit transcription in E. coli. This inhibition can be relieved by adding lactose or isopropyl-β-D-thiogalactopyranoside (IPTG).
   6390..6978    -  rep_origin     ori: high-copy-number ColE1/pMB1/pBR322/pUC origin of replication
   7149..8009    -  CDS            AmpR: β-lactamase; bla; confers resistance to ampicillin, carbenicillin, and related antibiotics
   8010..8114    -  promoter       AmpR promoter: bla
   8173..8225    -  misc_feature   bom (fragment): basis of mobility region from pBR322
   8380..8759    +  enhancer       CMV enhancer: human cytomegalovirus immediate early enhancer
   8760..8963    +  promoter       CMV promoter: human cytomegalovirus (CMV) immediate early promoter
   8959..8992    +  LTR            5' LTR (truncated) (fragment): truncated 5' long terminal repeat (LTR) from HIV-1
   9008..9026    +  promoter       T7 promoter: promoter for bacteriophage T7 RNA polymerase
   9074..9760    +  CDS            Apobec1: ABEC1_RAT - Experimental evidence at protein level: Swiss-Prot protein existence level 1. Catalytic component of the apolipoprotein B mRNA editing enzyme complex which is responsible for the postranscriptional editing of a CAA codon for Gln to a UAA codon for stop in the APOB mRNA. May also play a role in the epigenetic regulation of gene expression by participating in DNA demethylation. From Rattus norvegicus (Rat).
   9893..10912   +  CDS            cas9 (fragment): CAS9_STRP1 - Also known as csn1 From Streptococcus pyogenes serotype M1.
  10973..3084    +  CDS            cas9 (fragment) (across the origin): CAS9_STRP1 - Also known as csn1 From Streptococcus pyogenes serotype M1.
