[The description below was written by a language model from this plasmid's Addgene catalogue record and pLannotate feature annotations shown in this document.]
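Description:
S1 1029 CP APOBEC3 no UGI is a mammalian expression plasmid built on pcDNA3.1(+) that encodes a cytosine base editor based on a circularly permuted Streptococcus pyogenes Cas9 nickase. It is maintained in E. coli through a high-copy ColE1/pUC-type origin and ampicillin resistance (AmpR), and it also carries an f1 origin. The sequenced record is about 11 kb.

The CMV enhancer/promoter drives the editor, with a T7 promoter just upstream of the coding region. The open reading frame begins with a rat cytidine deaminase. This is followed by two Cas9 segments: a shorter one of roughly 1 kb, then a longer one that spans the plasmid numbering origin. That order is consistent with a circular permutant in which the protein's termini have been relocated to amino acid position 1029, as the catalogue entry states. The catalogue calls the deaminase rAPOBEC3, whereas the automated annotation matches this region to rat Apobec1, so the naming should be treated with caution. As the name indicates, no uracil DNA glycosylase inhibitor is fused, and none is annotated.

Short matches to a FLAG-type epitope and a T2A peptide lie downstream of Cas9 and lead into the blasticidin S deaminase gene (bsd). Blasticidin resistance is therefore apparently co-translated with the editor and released as a separate polypeptide, and the transcript ends at the bGH polyadenylation signal. The backbone's SV40 promoter–neo–SV40 poly(A) cassette is also present in the sequence, although the record lists only blasticidin as the selectable marker.

No guide RNA cassette is annotated, so a guide would have to be supplied separately. The construct was deposited with a study on engineering domain-inlaid Cas9 base editors, where it presumably serves as a UGI-less cytosine editor variant for testing in mammalian cells.
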