Addgene plasmid #135352: S1 1029 CP APOBEC3 no UGI
Purpose: Expression of circular permutant of nSpyCas9 lacking uracil DNA glycosylase inhibitor at amino acid position 1029 encoding rat cytosine deaminase, rAPOBEC3 at the N-terminus
Depositing lab: Alex Hewitt. Depositing organization: University of Tasmania. Publication: Engineering domain-inlaid SaCas9 adenine base editors with reduced RNA off-targets and increased on-target DNA editing. Nguyen Tran MT, Mohd Khalid MKN, Wang Q, Walker JKR, Lidgerwood GE, Dilworth KL, Lisowski L, Pebay A, Hewitt AW. Nat Commun. 2020 Sep 25;11(1):4871. doi: 10.1038/s41467-020-18715-y. PubMed 32978399.
Backbone
  Vector backbone: pcDNA3.1(+)
  Vector type: Mammalian Expression, CRISPR
  Selectable markers: Blasticidin
Growth in bacteria
  Bacterial resistance: Ampicillin, 100 μg/mL
  Growth temperature: 30°C
  Growth strain: NEB Stable
  Copy number: High Copy
Gene/Insert
  Gene/Insert name: rAPOBEC3-nSpyCas9 aa 1029
  Species: R. norvegicus (rat)
  Mutation: WT
  Cloning method: Restriction Enzyme; 5′ cloning site Unknown (unknown if destroyed)
Terms and licenses: Academic/Nonprofit Terms; Industry Terms: Not Available to Industry
How to cite: S1 1029 CP APOBEC3 no UGI was a gift from Alex Hewitt (Addgene plasmid # 135352 ; http://n2t.net/addgene:135352 ; RRID:Addgene_135352)
