>Addgene plasmid #135352 | S1 1029 CP APOBEC3 no UGI | depositor partial sequence | sequence record 261028 | insert: circular permutation at position 1029 spyCas9 (D10A) with N terminus rAPOBEC3 no UGI
GGTACCGCCACCATGAGCTCAGAGACTGGCCCAGTGGCTGTGGACCCCACATTGAGACGGCGGATCGAGC
CCCATGAGTTTGAGGTATTCTTCGATCCGAGAGAGCTCCGCAAGGAGACCTGCCTGCTTTACGAAATTAA
TTGGGGGGGCCGGCACTCCATTTGGCGACATACATCACAGAACACTAACAAGCACGTCGAAGTCAACTTC
ATCGAGAAGTTCACGACAGAAAGATATTTCTGTCCGAACACAAGGTGCAGCATTACCTGGTTTCTCAGCT
GGAGCCCATGCGGCGAATGTAGTAGGGCCATCACTGAATTCCTGTCAAGGTATCCCCACGTCACTCTGTT
TATTTACATCGCAAGGCTGTACCACCACGCTGACCCCCGCAATCGACAAGGCCTGCGGGATTTGATCTCT
TCAGGTGTGACTATCCAAATTATGACTGAGCAGGAGTCAGGATACTGCTGGAGAAACTTTGTGAATTATA
GCCCGAGTAATGAAGCCCACTGGCCTAGGTATCCCCATCTGTGGGTACGACTGTACGTTCTTGAACTGTA
CTGCATCATACTGGGCCTGCCTCCTTGTCTCAACATTCTGAGAAGGAAGCAGCCACAGCTGACATTCTTT
ACCATCGCTCTTCAGTCTTGTCATTACCAGCGACTGCCCCCACACATTCTCTGGGCCACCGGGTTGAAAC
CGAAGAAAAAGCGTAAAGTGGGTAGCAGCGGCAGCCCGAAAAAGAAACGCAAAGTGGGTAGCGACGCTCT
GGATGACTTCGACCTGGATATGCTGGGCAGCGACGCCCTGGATGACTTTGGCGGTGGCAGCATAGGCAAG
GCAACCGCTAAGTATTTTTTTTACAGCAACATCATGAACTTCTTTAAGACCGAGATTACCCTGGCCAACG
GTGAAATCCGTAAACGCCCGCTGATTGAAACCAACGGTGAAACCGGCGAAATCGTGTGGGACAAGGGCCG
TGATTTTGCGACCGTGCGCAAAGTGCTGTCCATGCCGCAGGTGAACATTGTGAAGAAAACCGAGGTGCAG
ACCGGCGGTTTCAGCAAGGAAAGCATTCTGCCGAAACGTAACAGCGACAAGCTGATCGCCCGCAAGAAAG
ATTGGGACCCGAAGAAATACGGCGGTTTCGATAGCCCGACCGTGGCTTATAGCGTGCTGGTGGTGGCCAA
AGTGGAGAAGGGTAAAAGCAAGAAACTGAAGAGCGTGAAAGAACTGCTGGGCATCACCATTATGGAGCGT
AGCAGCTTCGAAAAGAACCCGATCGACTTTCTGGAGGCGAAGGGTTACAAGGAAGTGAAGAAAGATCTGA
TCATTAAGCTGCCGAAATACAGCCTGTTTGAGCTGGAAAATGGTCGTAAACGTATGCTGGCCAGCGCCGG
CGAGCTGCAAAAGGGCAACGAACTGGCGCTGCCGAGCAAATATGTGAACTTCCTGTACCTGGCCAGCCAC
TATGAGAAGCTGAAAGGTAGCCCGGAGGACAACGAACAGAAGCAGCTGTTTGTGGAGCAGCACAAACACT
ATCTGGATGAGATCATTGAACAGATCAGCGAGTTCAGCAAGCGTGTGATTCTGGCGGACGCTAACCTGGA
TAAAGTGCTGAGCGCCTACAACAAACACCGTGACAAGCCGATCCGCGAGCAGGCGGAAAACATCATTCAC
CTGTTCACCCTGACCAACCTGGGTGCGCCGGCCGCGTTCAAGTACTTTGACACCACCATTGATCGTAAAC
GCTATACCAGCACCAAGGAGGTGCTGGATGCTACCCTGATCCACCAGAGCATTACCGGCCTGTACGAAAC
CCGTATTGATCTGAGCCAGCTGGGCGGTGACGGCGGTAGCGGCGGTAGCGGCGGTAGCGGCGGTAGCGGC
GGTAGCGGCGGTAGCGGCGGTGACAAGAAATATAGCATCGGTCTGGCGATTGGCACCAACAGCGTGGGTT
GGGCTGTGATCACCGATGAGTACAAGGTGCCGAGCAAGAAGTTCAAGGTGCTGGGCAACACCGACCGCCA
CAGCATCAAGAAAAACCTGATTGGTGCCCTGCTGTTTGATAGCGGTGAAACCGCCGAGGCCACCCGTCTG
AAGCGCACCGCCCGTCGCCGTTACACCCGTCGTAAAAACCGTATCTGCTACCTGCAAGAGATTTTCAGCA
ACGAAATGGCCAAAGTGGACGATAGCTTCTTTCACCGCCTGGAGGAGAGCTTCCTGGTGGAGGAAGACAA
GAAACACGAGCGTCACCCGATCTTTGGCAACATTGTGGATGAGGTGGCTTACCACGAAAAGTATCCGACC
ATCTACCACCTGCGTAAGAAACTGGTGGATAGCACCGACAAGGCCGATCTGCGCCTGATCTATCTGGCTC
TGGCCCACATGATCAAGTTCCGTGGTCACTTTCTGATCGAGGGCGACCTGAACCCGGATAACAGCGATGT
GGACAAGCTGTTCATCCAGCTGGTGCAGACCTACAACCAGCTGTTTGAGGAAAACCCGATTAACGCCAGC
GGTGTGGACGCGAAGGCTATCCTGAGCGCGCGTCTGAGCAAAAGCCGCCGTCTGGAGAACCTGATCGCGC
AGCTGCCGGGTGAAAAGAAAAACGGTCTGTTTGGCAACCTGATTGCTCTGAGCCTGGGCCTGACCCCGAA
CTTCAAAAGCAACTTTGACCTGGCGGAGGATGCTAAGCTGCAACTGAGCAAGGATACCTATGACGATGAC
CTGGACAACCTGCTGGCGCAGATCGGCGACCAGTACGCTGATCTGTTCCTGGCTGCCAAGAACCTGAGCG
ATGCGATCCTGCTGAGCGACATTCTGCGTGTGAACACCGAGATTACCAAGGCCCCGCTGAGCGCGAGCAT
GATCAAACGCTATGATGAACACCACCAGGACCTGACCCTGCTGAAAGCTCTGGTGCGTCAGCAGCTGCCG
GAGAAGTACAAAGAAATCTTCTTTGACCAGAGCAAGAACGGTTACGCCGGCTATATTGATGGCGGTGCGA
GCCAGGAGGAGTTCTACAAGTTTATCAAACCGATTCTGGAGAAAATGGACGGCACCGAGGAACTGCTGGT
GAAGCTGAACCGTGAAGATCTGCTGCGTAAACAGCGCACCTTCGACAACGGTAGCATCCCGCACCAGATT
CACCTGGGTGAGCTGCACGCCATCCTGCGCCGTCAGGAAGATTTCTACCCGTTTCTGAAGGACAACCGTG
AGAAGATCGAAAAAATTCTGACCTTCCGCATTCCGTACTATGTGGGTCCGCTGGCTCGTGGCAACAGCCG
CTTTGCCTGGATGACCCGCAAGAGCGAGGAAACCATCACCCCGTGGAACTTCGAGGAAGTGGTGGACAAA
GGCGCCAGCGCGCAGAGCTTCATTGAGCGTATGACCAACTTTGATAAGAACCTGCCGAACGAAAAAGTGC
TGCCGAAGCACAGCCTGCTGTACGAGTATTTCACCGTGTACAACGAACTGACCAAGGTGAAATATGTGAC
CGAGGGTATGCGCAAGCCGGCCTTCCTGAGCGGCGAACAGAAGAAAGCGATCGTGGACCTGCTGTTTAAA
ACCAACCGTAAGGTGACCGTGAAGCAGCTGAAAGAGGATTATTTCAAGAAAATTGAATGCTTTGACAGCG
TGGAGATCAGCGGTGTGGAAGATCGTTTTAACGCGAGCCTGGGCACCTACCACGACCTGCTGAAAATCAT
TAAGGATAAAGACTTCCTGGATAACGAGGAAAACGAGGACATCCTGGAAGATATTGTGCTGACCCTGACC
CTGTTTGAGGACCGTGAAATGATCGAGGAACGCCTGAAGACCTATGCCCACCTGTTCGATGACAAAGTGA
TGAAACAGCTGAAGCGCCGTCGCTACACCGGTTGGGGCCGTCTGAGCCGCAAACTGATCAACGGTATTCG
CGATAAACAGAGCGGCAAGACCATCCTGGATTTTCTGAAGAGCGACGGTTTCGCGAACCGTAACTTTATG
CAGCTGATTCACGATGACAGCCTGACCTTCAAAGAGGACATCCAGAAGGCGCAGGTGAGCGGTCAGGGCG
ATAGCCTGCACGAACATATTGCTAACCTGGCCGGTAGCCCGGCCATCAAGAAGGGCATCCTGCAAACCGT
GAAGGTGGTGGACGAGCTGGTGAAAGTGATGGGTCGTCACAAGCCGGAAAACATCGTGATTGAGATGGCC
CGCGAAAACCAGACCACCCAGAAAGGCCAGAAGAACAGCCGTGAGCGCATGAAGCGTATCGAGGAAGGCA
TCAAGGAACTGGGCAGCCAGATCCTGAAGGAGCACCCGGTGGAAAACACCCAGCTGCAAAACGAGAAACT
GTACCTGTACTACCTGCAAAACGGTCGTGACATGTATGTGGATCAGGAACTGGACATTAACCGCCTGAGC
GATTATGACGTGGATGCGATCGTGCCGCAGAGCTTCCTGAAGGATGACAGCATTGACAACAAAGTGCTGA
CCCGTAGCGATAAAAACCGCGGCAAGAGCGACAACGTGCCGAGCGAGGAAGTGGTGAAGAAAATGAAAAA
CTACTGGCGTCAGCTGCTGAACGCCAAACTGATCACCCAGCGTAAGTTTGACAACCTGACCAAAGCTGAG
CGCGGCGGTCTGAGCGAACTGGATAAAGCCGGTTTCATTAAGCGTCAGCTGGTGGAAACCCGCCAGATCA
CCAAGCACGTGGCGCAGATTCTGGACAGCCGCATGAACACCAAGTATGACGAGAACGATAAACTGATCCG
TGAAGTGAAAGTGATCACCCTGAAGAGCAAACTGGTGAGCGATTTTCGTAAAGACTTCCAGTTTTACAAG
GTGCGCGAGATCAACAACTACCACCACGCTCACGACGCCTATCTGAACGCGGTGGTGGGCACCGCCCTGA
TCAAGAAGTACCCGAAGCTGGAGAGCGAGTTCGTGTACGGCGACTACAAGGTGTATGATGTGCGTAAGAT
GATCGCCAAAAGCGAGCAGGAAATTGGCGGCGGCGATAGCGGTGGTAGCAAGCGTCCGGCGGCTACCAAG
AAAGCGGGCCAGGCTAAGAAAAAGAAAGACTACAAAGATGACGATGACAAGGGTAGCGGCGCTACCAACT
TCAGCCTGCTGAAGCAGGCGGGCGACGTGGAGGAAAATCCGGGCCCGATGGCTAAACCGCTGAGCCAGGA
GGAAAGCACCCTGATCGAGCGCGCTACCGCCACCATTAACAGCATCCCGATTAGCGAAGACTATAGCGTG
GCCAGCGCCGCGCTGAGCAGCGATGGTCGTATTTTCACCGGCGTGAACGTGTACCACTTTACCGGTGGCC
CGTGCGCCGAGCTGGTGGTGCTGGGCACCGCCGCCGCCGCCGCCGCCGGCAACCTGACCTGCATCGTGGC
GATTGGTAACGAAAATCGTGGCATCCTGAGCCCGTGCGGCCGTTGCCGCCAGGTGCTGCTGGACCTGCAT
CCGGGCATCAAGGCGATTGTGAAGGATAGCGACGGCCAACCGACCGCCGTGGGTATTCGTGAACTGCTGC
CATCCGGCTATGTTTGGGAGGGCTAAGGATCC
